>Addgene plasmid #16321 | xfz8/pCS2+ | addgene partial sequence | sequence record 22789 | 16321 with T7
GAGATCCATCGATTCGAATTCCTAGGTATGGAGTGTCCGTATCTGTCGCTGCTGCTGCTCGTGCTCGTGT
CGGGGCTTCAGGGATCTCAAAGCGCCGCGGCCAAGGAACTGTCCTGCCAAGAGATCACGGTCCCCCTGTG
CAAAGACATCGGCTACAACTACACGTACATGCCCAACCAGTTCAACCACGACACGCAGGACGAGGCCGGG
ATGGAGGTGCATCAGTTCTGGCCGCTGGTCGTTATTCACTGCTCCCCGGACCTCAAGTTCTTCCTGTGCA
GCATGTACACCCCCATCTGCCTGGAGGACTACAAGAAGCCGCTGCCCCCGTGTCGGAGCGTGTGTGAGCG
GGCGCGGGCTGGTTGTGCCCCTCTCATGCGTCAGTACGGCTTCGCTTGGCCGGATCGCATGCGATGTGAT
CGTCTGCCCGAGCAAAGCAACCCGGACACCCTGTGTATGGACTACTACAACCGGACTGAGCAGACTACCG
CCGCCCCCAGTCACCCGGAGCCCCCCAAACCCCCGGCCAGGTCGGTTCCTAAAAGCAGGACACGTGCGGA
GCCTCCGCGGAGCAGATCCCGGGCCCCTGGGTGCGAGTCAGGCTGCCAGTGNGGNNCTTTTGGGNGNAGT
TTTTNAANGAGNTGACACCCCCTGTACAACCGGGTCAGGACCGGCCAGACCCCCAACTGTGCGATGCCCT
GTCACAACCCCTTCTTCAGCCCAGAGGAGAGAACCTTCACCGACTTCTGGATCGGACTCTGGTCTGTACT
TTGTTTTGCCTCCACTTTTGCCACTGTCTCCACTTTCNTCATTGA
