[The description below was written by a language model from this plasmid's Addgene catalogue record.]
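Description:
xfz8/pCS2+ is a vertebrate expression plasmid carrying the Xenopus laevis frizzled-8 gene (fzd8.S, also called fz8 or xfz8) in the pCS2+ backbone. The insert of about 1.8 kb sits between the EcoRI and XhoI sites of the roughly 4.1 kb vector, and both sites were preserved by the cloning, so the fragment can be released again. The plasmid is maintained at high copy in E. coli under ampicillin selection. No feature table accompanies the record, so individual regulatory elements are not itemised. In general, pCS2+ is a multipurpose vector that combines a strong viral promoter (simian CMV IE94) and an SV40 polyadenylation signal for expression in vertebrate cells and embryos with an SP6 phage promoter upstream of the polylinker for in vitro transcription. The record's listing of SP6 as the 5′ sequencing primer fits this layout. No epitope tag, reporter or mutation is recorded.

The depositor notes that sense transcripts are made from template cut with NotI. This indicates that the main intended use is to linearise the plasmid downstream of the insert and synthesise run-off mRNA, which in pCS2+ would be driven from the SP6 promoter. Such synthetic mRNA is typically microinjected into Xenopus embryos for overexpression studies. Frizzled-8 is a member of the Frizzled family of Wnt receptors, and the associated publication concerns its expression in the Spemann organizer and its role in early morphogenesis. The construct therefore serves as a gain-of-function tool for studying this receptor in early frog development, and the backbone's vector type also allows direct DNA-based expression in vertebrate cells.
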