Addgene plasmid #16321: xfz8/pCS2+
Depositing lab: Peter Klein. Depositing organization: University of Pennsylvania. Publication: Frizzled-8 is expressed in the Spemann organizer and plays a role in early morphogenesis. Deardorff MA, Tan C, Conrad LJ, Klein PS. Development. 1998 Jul . 125(14):2687-700. PubMed 9636083.
Backbone
  Vector backbone: pCS2+
  Backbone size w/o insert (bp): 4095
  Vector type: Vertebrate expression
Growth in bacteria
  Bacterial resistance: Ampicillin, 100 μg/mL
  Growth temperature: 37°C
  Growth strain: DH5alpha
  Copy number: High Copy
Gene/Insert
  Gene/Insert name: frizzled-8 (alt names: fz8; xfz8)
  Species: X. laevis (frog)
  Insert size (bp): 1800
  Entrez Gene: fzd8.S (a.k.a. XELAEV_18032854mg, FZD8, Fz-8, frizzled8, fz8, fzd8-a, fzd8-b, xfz8)
  Cloning method: Restriction Enzyme; 5′ cloning site EcoRI (not destroyed); 3′ cloning site XhoI (not destroyed)
  Sequencing primers: 5′ SP6
Terms and licenses: Academic/Nonprofit Terms; Industry Terms: Not Available to Industry
Depositor comments: For sense transcripts, cut with NotI.
How to cite: xfz8/pCS2+ was a gift from Peter Klein (Addgene plasmid # 16321 ; http://n2t.net/addgene:16321 ; RRID:Addgene_16321)
